>Addgene plasmid #15639 | M71-IRES-tauGFP LTNL TV | addgene partial sequence | sequence record 22090 | 15639 with T496 (CCT AAG CGT ATT CAA CAA GG)
TTGTATGGGATCTGATCTGGGGCCTCGGTGCACATGCTTTACATGTGTTTAGTCGAGGTTAAAAAAACGT
CTAGGCCCCCCGAACCACGGGGACGTGGTTTTCCTTTGAAAAACACGATGATAATATGGCCACAACCATG
GCTGAGCCCCGCCAGGAGTTCGACGTGATGGAAGATCATGCTCAGGGGGACTACACCCTGCAAGACCAGG
AGGGTGACATGGACCCCGGCCTGAAAGAGTCTCCCCTGCAGACCCCGGCCGATGATGGATCTGAGGAACC
AGGCTCTGAAACCTCTGATGCTAAGAGCACTCCGACGGCGGAAGATGCGACAGCACCCTTAGTGGATGAG
GGAGCCCCCGGTGAGCAGGCGGCCGCTCAGGCCCCCGCGGAGATCCCAGAAGGAACCGCAGCTGAAGAAG
CAGGCATTGGCGACACGTCCAACCTGGAAGACCAAGCTGCCGGACACGTGACCCAAGCTCGCATGGTCAG
TAAAGGCAAAGATGGGACTGGACCCGATGACAAAAAAACCAAGGGGGCGGATGGTAAGCCTGGAACGAAG
ATTGCCACACCCCGGGGAGCAGCCCCTCCAGGCCAGAAAGGCCAGGCCAACGCCACCCGGATTTCAGCAA
AAACCACTCC
