>Addgene plasmid #15639 | M71-IRES-tauGFP LTNL TV | addgene partial sequence | sequence record 22091 | 15639 with 819 (GAG AAG CGC GAT CAC ATG GTC CT)
CTCTCGGCATGGACGAGCTGTACAAGTAAAGCGGCCGCGACTCTAGAATAACTTCGTATAATGTATGCTA
TACGAAGTTATGTCGAGCAGTGTGGTTTTCAAGAGGAAGCAAAAAGCCTCTCCACCCAGGCCTGGAATGT
TTCCACCCAATGTCGAGCAGTGTGGTTTTGCAAGAGGAAGCAAAAAGCCTCTCCACCCAGGCCTGGAATG
TTTCCACCCAATGTCGAGCAAACCCCGCCCAGCGTCTTGTCATTGGCGAATTCGAACACGCAGATGCAGT
CGGGGCGGCGCGGTCCGAGGTCCACTTCGCATATTAAGGTGACGCGTGTGGCCTCGAACACCGAGCGACC
CTGCAGCGACCCGCTTAACAGCGTCAACAGCGTGCCGCAGATCTTGGTGGCGTGAAACTCCCGCACCTCT
TCGGCCAGCGCCTTGTAGAAGCGCGTATGGCTTCGTACCCCGGCCATCAACACGCGTCTGCGTTCGACCA
GGCTGCGCGTTCTCGCGGCCATAGCAACCGACGTACGGCGTTGCGCCCTCGCCGGCAGCAAGAAGCCACG
GAAGTCCGCCCGGAGCAGAAAATGCCCACGCTACTGCGGGTTTATATAGACGGTCCCCACGGGATGGGGA
AAACCACCACCACGCAACTGCTGGTGGCCC
