[The description below was written by a language model from this plasmid's Addgene catalogue record.]
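Description:
M71-IRES-tauGFP LTNL TV is a mouse gene-targeting vector built in a pBS (pBluescript-type) backbone of about 3 kb, carrying a roughly 16 kb insert of mouse origin. It is maintained in E. coli as a high-copy plasmid under ampicillin selection. The "TV" in the name denotes targeting vector, and the depositor notes that a mouse strain was derived from it, which fits use in homologous recombination in embryonic stem cells. No feature table accompanies the entry, so the homology arm lengths, cassette positions and linearisation site are not stated.

As the name and the associated publication on axonal sorting into olfactory glomeruli indicate, the payload is built around the M71 odorant receptor gene, followed by an internal ribosome entry site (IRES) and a tauGFP reporter. An IRES allows a second open reading frame to be translated from the same transcript. Neurons that express the targeted M71 locus would therefore also make tauGFP without alteration of the receptor protein. Fusing GFP to the microtubule-associated protein tau carries the fluorescence into axons, so projections of M71-expressing olfactory sensory neurons can be traced to their glomeruli in the olfactory bulb. "LTNL" is not defined in the record. In this type of vector it most likely denotes a loxP-flanked tk/neo selection cassette for selecting ES cell clones, removable by Cre, but this is an interpretation of the name. No separate promoter is recorded, and expression presumably depends on the endogenous M71 locus after targeting.
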