Addgene plasmid #15639: M71-IRES-tauGFP LTNL TV
Depositing lab: Peter Mombaerts. Depositing organization: Rockefeller University. Publication: A contextual model for axonal sorting into glomeruli in the mouse olfactory system. Feinstein P, Mombaerts P. Cell. 2004 Jun 11. 117(6):817-31. 10.1016/j.cell.2004.05.011 PubMed 15186781.
Backbone
  Vector backbone: pBS
  Backbone size w/o insert (bp): 3000
  Vector type: high copy number
Growth in bacteria
  Bacterial resistance: Ampicillin, 100 μg/mL
  Growth temperature: 37°C
  Growth strain: DH5alpha
  Copy number: High Copy
Gene/Insert
  Gene/Insert name: M71-IRES-tauGFP LTNL TV
  Species: M. musculus (mouse)
  Insert size (bp): 16000
  Cloning method: Restriction Enzyme
  Sequencing primers: 5′ M13; 3′ reverse
Terms and licenses: Academic/Nonprofit Terms; Industry Terms: Not Available to Industry
Depositor comments: The mouse strain that was derived from this plasmid is available from The Jackson Laboratory: http://jaxmice.jax.org/strain/006676.html The sequencing primer T496 is at the 3' end of the IRES.
How to cite: M71-IRES-tauGFP LTNL TV was a gift from Peter Mombaerts (Addgene plasmid # 15639 ; http://n2t.net/addgene:15639 ; RRID:Addgene_15639)
